>Addgene plasmid #108390 | pcDNA3-mPC1_4077-eGFP-3HA | addgene full sequence | sequence record 208084 | Addgene NGS Result
GACGGATCGGGAGATCTCCCGATCCCCTATGGTGCACTCTCAGTACAATCTGCTCTGATGCCGCATAGTT
AAGCCAGTATCTGCTCCCTGCTTGTGTGTTGGAGGTCGCTGAGTAGTGCGCGAGCAAAATTTAAGCTACA
ACAAGGCAAGGCTTGACCGACAATTGCATGAAGAATCTGCTTAGGGTTAGGCGTTTTGCGCTGCTTCGCG
ATGTACGGGCCAGATATACGCGTTGACATTGATTATTGACTAGTTATTAATAGTAATCAATTACGGGGTC
ATTAGTTCATAGCCCATATATGGAGTTCCGCGTTACATAACTTACGGTAAATGGCCCGCCTGGCTGACCG
CCCAACGACCCCCGCCCATTGACGTCAATAATGACGTATGTTCCCATAGTAACGCCAATAGGGACTTTCC
ATTGACGTCAATGGGTGGAGTATTTACGGTAAACTGCCCACTTGGCAGTACATCAAGTGTATCATATGCC
AAGTACGCCCCCTATTGACGTCAATGACGGTAAATGGCCCGCCTGGCATTATGCCCAGTACATGACCTTA
TGGGACTTTCCTACTTGGCAGTACATCTACGTATTAGTCATCGCTATTACCATGGTGATGCGGTTTTGGC
AGTACATCAATGGGCGTGGATAGCGGTTTGACTCACGGGGATTTCCAAGTCTCCACCCCATTGACGTCAA
TGGGAGTTTGTTTTGGCACCAAAATCAACGGGACTTTCCAAAATGTCGTAACAACTCCGCCCCATTGACG
CAAATGGGCGGTAGGCGTGTACGGTGGGAGGTCTATATAAGCAGAGCTCTCTGGCTAACTAGAGAACCCA
CTGCTTACTGGCTTATCGAAATTAATACGACTCACTATAGGGAGACCCAAGCTTGGTACCGAGCTCGGAT
CCACTAGTAACGGCCGCCAGTGTGCTGGAATTCACGATGTGTGTGGGGCTCTGGGCTCTGCGAGTGTGGG
GTGCCCTGAGGTTAGGGGCTATCCTCCTGCGTTGGCGGTACCACGCCTTGCGTGGCGAGCTCTACCGCCC
AGCATGGGAACCCCAGGACTATGAGATGGTGGAGCTTTTCCTGCGTAGGCTTCGGCTCTGGATGGGCTTC
AGCAAGGTCAAGGAGTTCCGCCACAAAGTCCGCTTTGAAGGAATGGATCCACTGCCTTCCCGCTCATCCA
GGGGCTCCAAGTCATCCCCAGTTGTGCTCCCACCTAGCTCAGGCTCAGAAGCTTCACACCCATCCACCTC
GTCCAGCCAACCAGACGGGCCGAGCGCCAGCTTAAGCCGCTCGACGCTGAAGCTGGAACCAGAGCCCTCT
CGCCTCCATGCTGTGTTTGAAAGTCTGCTTGTCCAGTTTGACCGACTCAACCAGGCCACAGAGGACGTCT
ACCAGCTGGAGCAACAACTCCAGAGCCTTCGAGGCCATGGGCACAATGGACCTCCTTCCTCTCCCTCCCC
TGGCTGCTTCCCAGGCTCTCAGCCAGCTTTGCCCAGCCGCCTTTCTCGGGCCAGTCAGGGGCTGGATCAG
ACTGTAGGCCCCAACAGGGTGTCCCTGTGGCCTAATAACAAGGTCCACCCCAGCAGCACTCTCGAGATCG
ATATGGTGAGCAAGGGCGAGGAGCTGTTCACCGGGGTGGTGCCCATCCTGGTCGAGCTGGACGGCGACGT
AAACGGCCACAAGTTCAGCGTGTCCGGCGAGGGCGAGGGCGATGCCACCTACGGCAAGCTGACCCTGAAG
TTCATCTGCACCACCGGCAAGCTGCCCGTGCCCTGGCCCACCCTCGTGACCACCCTGACCTACGGCGTGC
AGTGCTTCAGCCGCTACCCCGACCACATGAAGCAGCACGACTTCTTCAAGTCCGCCATGCCCGAAGGCTA
CGTCCAGGAGCGCACCATCTTCTTCAAGGACGACGGCAACTACAAGACCCGCGCCGAGGTGAAGTTCGAG
GGCGACACCCTGGTGAACCGCATCGAGCTGAAGGGCATCGACTTCAAGGAGGACGGCAACATCCTGGGGC
ACAAGCTGGAGTACAACTACAACAGCCACAACGTCTATATCATGGCCGACAAGCAGAAGAACGGCATCAA
GGTGAACTTCAAGATCCGCCACAACATCGAGGACGGCAGCGTGCAGCTCGCCGACCACTACCAGCAGAAC
ACCCCCATCGGCGACGGCCCCGTGCTGCTGCCCGACAACCACTACCTGAGCACCCAGTCCGCCCTGAGCA
AAGACCCCAACGAGAAGCGCGATCACATGGTCCTGCTGGAGTTCGTGACCGCCGCCGGGATCACTCTCGG
CATGGACGAGCTGTACAAGATCGATATGTACCCATACGATGTTCCAGATTACGCTGGCTATCCCTATGAC
GTCCCGGACTATGCAGGATATCCATATGACGTTCCAGATTACGCTTAATCTAGAGGGCCCTATTCTATAG
TGTCACCTAAATGCTAGAGCTCGCTGATCAGCCTCGACTGTGCCTTCTAGTTGCCAGCCATCTGTTGTTT
GCCCCTCCCCCGTGCCTTCCTTGACCCTGGAAGGTGCCACTCCCACTGTCCTTTCCTAATAAAATGAGGA
AATTGCATCGCATTGTCTGAGTAGGTGTCATTCTATTCTGGGGGGTGGGGTGGGGCAGGACAGCAAGGGG
GAGGATTGGGAAGACAATAGCAGGCATGCTGGGGATGCGGTGGGCTCTATGGCTTCTGAGGCGGAAAGAA
CCAGCTGGGGCTCTAGGGGGTATCCCC
[124 nt withheld, positions 2758-2881]
C
[91 nt withheld, positions 2883-2973]
A
[49 nt withheld, positions 2975-3023]
CCTTTGACGTTGGAGTCCACGTTCTTT
[37 nt withheld, positions 3051-3087]
ACCCTATCTCGGTCTATTCTTTTGATTTATAAGGGATTTTGCCGATTTCGGCCTATTGGTTAAAAAATGA
GCTGATTTAACAAAAATTTAACGCGAATTAATTCTGTGGAATGTGTGTCAGTTAGGGTGTGGAAAGTCCC
CAGGCTCCCCAGCAGGCAGAAGTATGCAAAGCATGCATCTCAATTAGTCAGCAACCAGGTGTGGAAAGTC
CCCAGGCTCCCCAGCAGGCAGAAGTATGCAAAGCATGCATCTCAATTAGTCAGCAACCATAGTCCCGCCC
CTAACTCCGCCCATCCCGCCCCTAACTCCGCCCAGTTCCGCCCATTCTCCGCCCCATGGCTGACTAATTT
TTTTTATTTATGCAGAGGCCGAGGCCGCCTCTGCCTCTGAGCTATTCCAGAAGTAGTGAGGAGGCTTTTT
TGGAGGCCTAGGCTTTTGCAAAAAGCTCCCGGGAGCTTGTATATCCATTTTCGGATCTGATCAAGAGACA
GGATGAGGATCGTTTCGCATGATTGAACAAGATGGATTGCACGCAGGTTCTCCGGCCGCTTGGGTGGAGA
GGCTATTCGGCTATGACTGGGCACAACAGACAATCGGCTGCTCTGATGCCGCCGTGTTCCGGCTGTCAGC
GCAGGGGCGCCCGGTTCTTTTTGTCAAGACCGACCTGTCCGGTGCCCTGAATGAACTGCAGGACGAGGCA
GCGCGGCTATCGTGGCTGGCCACGACGGGCGTTCCTTGCGCAGCTGTGCTCGACGTTGTCACTGAAGCGG
GAAGGGACTGGCTGCTATTGGGCGAAGTGCCGGGGCAGGATCTCCTGTCATCTCACCTTGCTCCTGCCGA
GAAAGTATCCATCATGGCTGATGCAATGCGGCGGCTGCATACGCTTGATCCGGCTACCTGCCCATTCGAC
CACCAAGCGAAACATCGCATCGAGCGAGCACGTACTCGGATGGAAGCCGGTCTTGTCGATCAGGATGATC
TGGACGAAGAGCATCAGGGGCTCGCGCCAGCCGAACTGTTCGCCAGGCTCAAGGCGCGCATGCCCGACGG
CGAGGATCTCGTCGTGACCCATGGCGATGCCTGCTTGCCGAATATCATGGTGGAAAATGGCCGCTTTTCT
GGATTCATCGACTGTGGCCGGCTGGGTGTGGCGGACCGCTATCAGGACATAGCGTTGGCTACCCGTGATA
TTGCTGAAGAGCTTGGCGGCGAATGGGCTGACCGCTTCCTCGTGCTTTACGGTATCGCCGCTCCCGATTC
GCAGCGCATCGCCTTCTATCGCCTTCTTGACGAGTTCTTCTGAGCGGGACTCTGGGGTTCGAAATGACCG
ACCAAGCGACGCCCAACCTGCCATCACGAGATTTCGATTCCACCGCCGCCTTCTATGAAAGGTTGGGCTT
CGGAATCGTTTTCCGGGACGCCGGCTGGATGATCCTCCAGCGCGGGGATCTCATGCTGGAGTTCTTCGCC
CACCCCAACTTGTTTATTGCAGCTTATAATGGTTACAAATAAAGCAATAGCATCACAAATTTCACAAATA
AAGCATTTTTTTCACTGCATTCTAGTTGTGGTTTGTCCAAACTCATCAATGTATCTTATCATGTCTGTAT
ACCGTCGACCTCTAGCTAGAGCTTGGCGTAATCATGGTCATAGCTGTTTCCTGTGTGAAATTGTTATCCG
CTCACAATTCCACACAACATACGAGCCGGAAGCATAAAGTGTAAAGCCTGGGGTGCCTAATGAGTGAGCT
AACTCACATTAATTGCGTTGCGCTCACTGCCCGCTTTCCAGTCGGGAAACCTGTCGTGCCAGCTGCATTA
ATGAATCGGCCAACGCGCGGGGAGAGGCGGTTTGCGTATTGGGCGCTCTTCCGCTTCCTCGCTCACTGAC
TCGCTGCGCTCGGTCGTTCGGCTGCGGCGAGCGGTATCAGCTCACTCAAAGGCGGTAATACGGTTATCCA
CAGAATCAGGGGATAACGCAGGAAAGAACATGTGAGCAAAAGGCCAGCAAAAGGCCAGGAACCGTAAAAA
GGCCGCGTTGCTGGCGTTTTTCCATAGGCTCCGCCCCCCTGACGAGCATCACAAAAATCGACGCTCAAGT
CAGAGGTGGCGAAACCCGACAGGACTATAAAGATACCAGGCGTTTCCCCCTGGAAGCTCCCTCGTGCGCT
CTCCTGTTCCGACCCTGCCGCTTACCGGATACCTGTCCGCCTTTCTCCCTTCGGGAAGCGTGGCGCTTTC
TCATAGCTCACGCTGTAGGTATCTCAGTTCGGTGTAGGTCGTTCGCTCCAAGCTGGGCTGTGTGCACGAA
CCCCCCGTTCAGCCCGACCGCTGCGCCTTATCCGGTAACTATCGTCTTGAGTCCAACCCGGTAAGACACG
ACTTATCGCCACTGGCAGCAGCCACTGGTAACAGGATTAGCAGAGCGAGGTATGTAGGCGGTGCTACAGA
GTTCTTGAAGTGGTGGCCTAACTACGGCTACACTAGAAGAACAGTATTTGGTATCTGCGCTCTGCTGAAG
CCAGTTACCTTCGGAAAAAGAGTTGGTAGCTCTTGATCCGGCAAACAAACCACCGCTGGTAGCGGTGGTT
TTTTTGTTTGCAAGCAGCAGATTACGCGCAGAAAAAAAGGATCTCAAGAAGATCCTTTGATCTTTTCTAC
GGGGTCTGACGCTCAGTGGAACGAAAACTCACGTTAAGGGATTTTGGTCATGAGATTATCAAAAAGGATC
TTCACCTAGATCCTTTTAAATTAAAAATGAAGTTTTAAATCAATCTAAAGTATATATGAGTAAACTTGGT
CTGACAGTTACCAATGCTTAATCAGTGAGGCACCTATCTCAGCGATCTGTCTATTTCGTTCATCCATAGT
TGCCTGACTCCCCGTCGTGTAGATAACTACGATACGGGAGGGCTTACCATCTGGCCCCAGTGCTGCAATG
ATACCGCGAGACCCACGCTCACCGGCTCCAGATTTATCAGCAATAAACCAGCCAGCCGGAAGGGCCGAGC
GCAGAAGTGGTCCTGCAACTTTATCCGCCTCCATCCAGTCTATTAATTGTTGCCGGGAAGCTAGAGTAAG
TAGTTCGCCAGTTAATAGTTTGCGCAACGTTGTTGCCATTGCTACAGGCATCGTGGTGTCACGCTCGTCG
TTTGGTATGGCTTCATTCAGCTCCGGTTCCCAACGATCAAGGCGAGTTACATGATCCCCCATGTTGTGCA
AAAAAGCGGTTAGCTCCTTCGGTCCTCCGATCGTTGTCAGAAGTAAGTTGGCCGCAGTGTTATCACTCAT
GGTTATGGCAGCACTGCATAATTCTCTTACTGTCATGCCATCCGTAAGATGCTTTTCTGTGACTGGTGAG
TACTCAACCAAGTCATTCTGAGAATAGTGTATGCGGCGACCGAGTTGCTCTTGCCCGGCGTCAATACGGG
ATAATACCGCGCCACATAGCAGAACTTTAAAAGTGCTCATCATTGGAAAACGTTCTTCGGGGCGAAAACT
CTCAAGGATCTTACCGCTGTTGAGATCCAGTTCGATGTAACCCACTCGTGCACCCAACTGATCTTCAGCA
TCTTTTACTTTCACCAGCGTTTCTGGGTGAGCAAAAACAGGAAGGCAAAATGCCGCAAAAAAGGGAATAA
GGGCGACACGGAAATGTTGAATACTCATACTCTTCCTTTTTCAATATTATTGAAGCATTTATCAGGGTTA
TTGTCTCATGAGCGGATACATATTTGAATGTATTTAGAAAAATAAACAAATAGGGGTTCCGCGCACATTT
CCCCGAAAAGTGCCACCTGACGTC
Features (pLannotate 1.2.2; 23 found; start..end, strand, type, name):
     28..80      -  misc_feature   bom (fragment): basis of mobility region from pBR322
    235..614     +  enhancer       CMV enhancer: human cytomegalovirus immediate early enhancer
    615..818     +  promoter       CMV promoter: human cytomegalovirus (CMV) immediate early promoter
    814..847     +  LTR            5' LTR (truncated) (fragment): truncated 5' long terminal repeat (LTR) from HIV-1
    863..881     +  promoter       T7 promoter: promoter for bacteriophage T7 RNA polymerase
    887..1600    +  CDS            Pkd1 (fragment): PKD1_MOUSE - Experimental evidence at protein level: Swiss-Prot protein existence level 1. Component of a heteromeric calcium-permeable ion channel formed by PKD1 and PKD2 that is activated by interaction between PKD1 and a Wnt family member, such as WNT3A and WNT9B. Both PKD1 and PKD2 are required for channel activity (By similarity). Involved in renal tubulogenesis (PubMed:24939912). Involved in fluid-flow mechanosensation by the primary cilium in renal epithelium (PubMed:12514735). Acts as a regulator of cilium length, together with PKD2 (PubMed:20096584). The dynamic control of cilium leng
   1613..2329    +  CDS            EGFP: EGFP is a basic (constitutively fluorescent) green fluorescent protein published in 1996, derived from Aequorea victoria. It is reported to be a rapidly-maturing weak dimer with moderate acid sensitivity.
   2339..2365    +  CDS            3xHA (fragment): three tandem HA epitope tags
   2444..2462    -  promoter       SP6 promoter: promoter for bacteriophage SP6 RNA polymerase
   2488..2712    +  polyA_signal   bGH poly(A) signal: bovine growth hormone polyadenylation signal
   2716..2737    +  promoter       SV40 promoter (fragment): SV40 enhancer and early promoter
   2758..3186    +  rep_origin     f1 ori (sequence partly withheld): f1 bacteriophage origin of replication; arrow indicates direction of (+) strand synthesis
   3200..3529    +  promoter       SV40 promoter: SV40 enhancer and early promoter
   3596..4387    +  CDS            neo: KKA2_KLEPN - Also known as kan, nptII. Experimental evidence at protein level: Swiss-Prot protein existence level 1. Resistance to kanamycin, neomycin, paromomycin, ribostamycin, butirosin and gentamicin B. From Klebsiella pneumoniae.
   4411..4569    +  CDS            ble (fragment): BLE_KLEPN - Experimental evidence at protein level: Swiss-Prot protein existence level 1. Binding protein with a strong affinity to the bleomycin family of antibiotics. Binds to CL990; an antimitotic-antibiotic compound. From Klebsiella pneumoniae.
   4564..4685    +  polyA_signal   SV40 poly(A) signal: SV40 polyadenylation signal
   4758..4774    -  protein_bind   lac operator: The lac repressor binds to the lac operator to inhibit transcription in E. coli. This inhibition can be relieved by adding lactose or isopropyl-β-D-thiogalactopyranoside (IPTG). lac repressor encoded by lacI
   4782..4812    -  promoter       lac promoter: promoter for the E. coli lac operon
   4827..4848    -  protein_bind   CAP binding site: CAP binding activates transcription in the presence of cAMP. E. coli catabolite activator protein
   4861..4953    -  CDS            lacI (fragment): lac repressor; lacI; The lac repressor binds to the lac operator to inhibit transcription in E. coli. This inhibition can be relieved by adding lactose or isopropyl-β-D-thiogalactopyranoside (IPTG).
   5136..5724    -  rep_origin     ori: high-copy-number ColE1/pMB1/pBR322/pUC origin of replication
   5895..6755    -  CDS            AmpR: β-lactamase; bla; confers resistance to ampicillin, carbenicillin, and related antibiotics
   6756..6860    -  promoter       AmpR promoter: bla
