[The description below was written by a language model from this plasmid's Addgene catalogue record and pLannotate feature annotations shown in this document.]
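Description:
pcDNA3-mPC1_4077-eGFP-3HA is a mammalian expression plasmid built on a modified pcDNA3.1 backbone for producing the cytoplasmic C-terminal tail of mouse polycystin-1 (PC1, encoded by Pkd1), spanning amino acids 4077 to 4293. It is maintained in E. coli through a high-copy ColE1/pUC-type origin with ampicillin resistance (AmpR under its own bla promoter). It also carries an f1 origin, a standard part that permits single-stranded DNA production. For selection in mammalian cells, an SV40 enhancer/early promoter drives the neomycin phosphotransferase gene, followed by an SV40 polyadenylation signal, allowing G418 selection of stable transfectants. Small annotated fragments such as bom, ble, lacI and the lac promoter/operator region appear to be backbone remnants with no evident role in the construct.

The expression cassette consists of the human CMV immediate-early enhancer and promoter, the Pkd1 fragment, an in-frame EGFP, an HA epitope tag, and the bovine growth hormone polyadenylation signal. The catalogue describes the tag as 3HA, whereas the automated annotation detects only a partial match to a 3xHA element. The insert was cloned between EcoRI and XhoI sites, both retained, and its recorded size of about 1.5 kb is consistent with the Pkd1 fragment plus the tags. T7 and SP6 promoters flank the insert, which can serve for in vitro transcription or sequencing. The C-terminal EGFP permits direct fluorescence imaging of the fusion protein's subcellular localisation, while the HA epitope supports immunodetection or immunoprecipitation. The associated study examined a polycystin-1 cleavage product that localises to the mitochondrial matrix and affects mitochondrial morphology and function when heterologously expressed, so this construct suits localisation and functional studies of the PC1 tail in transfected mammalian cells.
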