Addgene plasmid #108390: pcDNA3-mPC1_4077-eGFP-3HA
Purpose: Express cytoplasmic tail mouse PC1 from amino acid 4077 to 4293
Depositing lab: Gregory Germino. Depositing organization: National Institute of Diabetes & Digestive & Kidney Diseases (NIDDK). Publication: A cleavage product of Polycystin-1 is a mitochondrial matrix protein that affects mitochondria morphology and function when heterologously expressed. Lin CC, Kurashige M, Liu Y, Terabayashi T, Ishimoto Y, Wang T, Choudhary V, Hobbs R, Liu LK, Lee PH, Outeda P, Zhou F, Restifo NP, Watnick T, Kawano H, Horie S, Prinz W, Xu H, Menezes LF, Germino GG. Sci Rep. 2018 Feb 9;8(1):2743. doi: 10.1038/s41598-018-20856-6. PubMed 29426897.
Backbone
  Vector backbone: modified pcDNA3.1
  Backbone manufacturer: Invitrogen
  Vector type: Mammalian Expression
  Selectable markers: Neomycin (select with G418)
Growth in bacteria
  Bacterial resistance: Ampicillin, 100 μg/mL
  Growth temperature: 37°C
  Growth strain: DH5alpha
  Copy number: High Copy
Gene/Insert
  Gene/Insert name: Pkd1 (alt names: polycystin 1; PC1)
  Species: M. musculus (mouse)
  Insert size (bp): 1479
  Entrez Gene: Pkd1 (a.k.a. PC1, mFLJ00285)
  Promoter: CMV
  Tag / fusion protein: eGFP-3HA (C terminal on insert)
  Cloning method: Restriction Enzyme; 5′ cloning site EcoRI (not destroyed); 3′ cloning site XhoI (not destroyed)
Terms and licenses: Academic/Nonprofit Terms; Industry Terms: Not Available to Industry
How to cite: pcDNA3-mPC1_4077-eGFP-3HA was a gift from Gregory Germino (Addgene plasmid # 108390 ; http://n2t.net/addgene:108390 ; RRID:Addgene_108390)
